>Addgene plasmid #17029 | XE92 XGCNF-EnR | addgene partial sequence | sequence record 23457 | 17029 with SP6
TTTTGAGGATCCATCGATTCGAATTCCACCATGCGTTCGCAAGGTGGAACAGGAAGGCTACCTGCATGCC
CTGGAGGATCGCTGCAGCCCACAGTCAGCGCCCAGCCCCATTACCCTACAAATGCAGCATCTTCACCACC
AGCAACAGCAGCAGCAGCAACAGCAGCAGCAAATGCAGCACCTCCACCAGCTGCAGCAACTGCAGCAGTT
GCACCAACAGCAACTGGCCGCCGGTGTCTTCCACCATCCGGCAATGGCCTTCGATGCCGCTGCAGCCGCC
GCTGCTGCAGCTGCTGCTGCGGCCGCCCACGCTCATGCTGCTGCACTGCAGCAGCGCCTCAGTGGCAGTG
GATCGCCCGCATCCTGCTCCACGCCCGCCTCGTCCACGCCGCTGACCATCAAGGAGGAGGAAAGCGACTC
CGTGATCGGTGACATGAGTTTCCACAATCAGACGCACACCACCAACGAGGAGGAGGAGGCGGAGGAGGAT
GACGACATTGATGTGGATGTGGATGATACGTCGGCGGGCGGACGCCTGCCACCACCCGCCCACCAGCAGC
AGTCGACGGCCAAGCCCTCGCTGGCCTTTTCCATCTCCAACATCCTGAGCGATCGTTTCGGAGATGTCCA
GAAGCCTGGCAAGTCGATTGAGAACCAGGCCAGCATATTCCGCCCCTTCGAGGCGAATCGCTCCCAGACT
GNNAGNCCTCCGCTTTTAANGGNAGTGGATTTGCTGGAGTTTAGCCGG
