[The description below was written by a language model from this plasmid's Addgene catalogue record.]
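Description:
XE92 XGCNF-EnR is a Xenopus expression plasmid that encodes a chimeric transcriptional repressor: the DNA-binding domain of Xenopus germ cell nuclear factor (xGCNF, also known as nr6a1) fused to the repressor domain of Drosophila Engrailed (EnR). According to the depositor notes, it was assembled by blunt-end restriction cloning from two parents. An approximately 4.3 kb fragment of a GCNF-CS2+ plasmid supplied the CS2+ vector backbone together with the GCNF DNA-binding domain. An approximately 1.2 kb fragment from pSP64T EnR supplied the Engrailed repressor domain followed by the beta-globin 3' UTR, an element commonly used to stabilise injected synthetic mRNA in frog embryos. The catalogue lists the insert species as D. melanogaster, which reflects only the Engrailed portion; the GCNF portion comes from the Xenopus gene. The plasmid is a high-copy construct maintained in E. coli under ampicillin selection. No feature table accompanies the record, so the origin of replication and the exact fusion junctions are not documented.

The stated use is as an in vitro transcription template: the plasmid is linearised with XbaI and transcribed from the SP6 promoter to make capped RNA, presumably for microinjection into Xenopus embryos. Fusing a DNA-binding domain to EnR is a standard strategy for converting a transcription factor into an obligate repressor of its target genes, so the effect of forced repression can be compared with that of the wild-type protein or other variants. The associated publication addresses the role of xGCNF in midbrain-hindbrain patterning in Xenopus laevis, which is consistent with this construct being a tool for perturbing GCNF-dependent transcription during early neural development.
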