Addgene plasmid #17029: XE92 XGCNF-EnR
Depositing lab: Randall Moon. Depositing organization: University of Washington. Publication: A role for xGCNF in midbrain-hindbrain patterning in Xenopus laevis. Song K, Takemaru KI, Moon RT. Dev Biol. 1999 Sep 1;213(1):170-9. doi: 10.1006/dbio.1999.9368. PubMed 10452854.
Backbone
  Vector backbone: GCNF-CS2+ and pSP64T EnR
  Vector type: Xenopus Expression
Growth in bacteria
  Bacterial resistance: Ampicillin, 100 μg/mL
  Growth temperature: 37°C
  Growth strain: DH5alpha
  Copy number: High Copy
Gene/Insert
  Gene/Insert name: XGCNF-EnR (alt names: gcnf; nr6a1; engrailed)
  Species: D. melanogaster (fly)
  Entrez Gene: en (a.k.a. Dmel_CG9015, 153867_at, Apa, CG9015, Dmel\CG9015, EN, En, EnR, Eng, Engr, Engrailed, Engrailed/Invected, Es, V, en1, spa2, spt)
  Cloning method: Restriction Enzyme
  Sequencing primers: 5′ NA
Terms and licenses: Academic/Nonprofit Terms; Industry Terms: Not Available to Industry
Depositor comments: Insert: Cut XGCNF with Bgl II, XhoI, fill and cip. Gel purify the 4.3 Kb fragment (= DNA binding domain of GCNF in CS2+). Cut pSP64T EnR w/ R1 and BamHI and fill. Gel purify the 1.2 Kb fragment (= EnT domain plus 3' UTR of Beta globin). Plasmid History: Source: SP64T EnR is from Kevin (Kimelman lab), originally from Werton Lab. Notes for Use: -cut with Xba I and transcribe with SP6 for capped RNA. Ref: Song et al., Developmental Biology, 1999.
How to cite: XE92 XGCNF-EnR was a gift from Randall Moon (Addgene plasmid # 17029 ; http://n2t.net/addgene:17029 ; RRID:Addgene_17029)
